>Addgene plasmid #152324 | pGBW-m4133255 | depositor full sequence | sequence record 295336 | Full Sequence
CACCATGTCCTCACAAGCGTGGCAGCCAGGCGTAGCAATGCCTAATTTATACAAGATGCAGCGGATGCTC
CTTGAAAAATGCGACCTACAGAACTATGGAGATAGTGCTACATTGCCCAAGGGGATAATGATGAATGTGG
CCAAATATACCCAACTGTGTCAGTACCTGAACACTCTCACGCTGGCCGTTCCGTACAACATGAGGGTGAT
TCATTTTGGTGCCGGCAGCGACAAGGGAGTCGCTCCCGGGACCGCTGTGCTGCGACAGTGGCTTCCTACA
GGCACTCTGCTAGTGGATTCTGATTTGAATGACTTCGTCAGCGACGCAGACTCGACCCTCATCGGAGATT
GTGCGACTGTTCACACAGCCAACAAATGGGACCTGATCATTTCCGATATGTATGATCCAAAGACCAAAAA
TGTCACGAAGGAGAACGACTCAAAGGAGGGTTTCTTTACGTACATCTGCGGGTTCATCCAACAGAAACTT
GCACTGGGCGGAAGTGTGGCAATTAAAATAACAGAACACTCTTGGAACGCCGACCTATACAAGCTTATGG
GTCATTTTGCTTGGTGGACCGCCTTTGTTACTAATGTAAACGCTTCAAGCTCCGAGGCCTTCCTGATAGG
TTGTAATTATTTAGGCAAGCCTAGAGAGCAGATTGATGGGTATGTGATGCACGCAAATTACATCTTCTGG
CGCAACACAAATCCAATTCAGCTCAGTTCTTATTCACTGTTTGATATGAGCAAATTCCCCCTTAAACTGA
GAGGCACTGCCGTCATGTCCTTGAAGGAAGGACAAATCAACGATATGATCTTGTCTCTCCTTAGCAAGGG
GCGTTTGATTATTAGGGAGAACAATCGGGTGGTGATCTCATCGGACGTTCTGGTCAACAATGAAAACCTT
TACTTTCAGTCGGGACGGCGAATCCCGGGGCTGATAAATCCCTGGAAAAGGAGATGGAAGAAGAACTTTA
TTGCAGTGTCTGCGGCTAACCGGTTCAAAAAGATCAGTTCAAGCGGCGCCCTAGATTACGACATTCCTAC
GACCGCCTCCGAGAATCTCTATTTCCAGGGTGAATTTGGCTTGGCACAACATGACGAGGCCGTCGATAAC
AAGTTTAATAAAGAACAGCAGAACGCTTTCTATGAGATCCTTCACTTACCAAATCTGAACGAAGAGCAAC
GCAACGCTTTCATTCAGAGCCTGAAAGACGATCCCTCGCAGTCTGCAAATCTCCTGGCCGAAGCCAAGAA
GCTGAATGACGCACAGGCTCCAAAAGTTGATAACAAGTTTAACAAGGAGCAGCAGAATGCTTTCTACGAG
ATATTGCACCTTCCTAATCTGAATGAGGAACAAAGAAATGCATTTATCCAGTCCCTAAAAGACGATCCAT
CACAGAGTGCCAACCTGCTTGCGGAAGCCAAAAAGCTCAATGATGCCCAGGCCCCGAAAGTAGACGCGAA
CCATCAATAAGCTAGCTTGACTGACTGAGATACAGCGTACCTTCAGCTCACAGACATGATAAGATACATT
GATGAGTTTGGACAAACCACAACTAGAATGCAGTGAAAAAAATGCTTTATTTGTGAAATTTGTGATGCTA
TTGCTTTATTTGTAACCATTATAAGCTGCAATAAACAAGTTAACAACAACAATTGCATTCATTTTATGTT
TCAGGTTCAGGGGGAGGTGTGGGAGGTTTTTTAAAGCAAGTAAAACCTCTACAAATGTGGTATTGGCCCA
TCTCTATCGGTATCGTAGCATAACCCCTTGGGGCCTCTAAACGGGTCTTGAGGGGTTTTTTGTGCCCCTC
GGGCCGGATTGCTATCTACCGGCATTGGCGCAGAAAAAAATGCCTGATGCGACGCTGCGCGTCTTATACT
CCCACATATGCCAGATTCAGCAACGGATACGGCTTCCCCAACTTGCCCACTTCCATACGTGTCCTCCTTA
CCAGAAATTTATCCTTAAGGTCGTCAGCTATCCTGCAGGCGATCTCTCGATTTCGATCAAGACATTCCTT
TAATGGTCTTTTCTGGACACCACTAGGGGTCAGAAGTAGTTCATCAAACTTTCTTCCCTCCCTAATCTCA
TTGGTTACCTTGGGCTATCGAAACTTAATTAACCAGTCAAGTCAGCTACTTGGCGAGATCGACTTGTCTG
GGTTTCGACTACGCTCAGAATTGCGTCAGTCAAGTTCGATCTGGTCCTTGCTATTGCACCCGTTCTCCGA
TTACGAGTTTCATTTAAATCATGTGAGCAAAAGGCCAGCAAAAGGCCAGGAACCGTAAAAAGGCCGCGTT
GCTGGCGTTTTTCCATAGGCTCCGCCCCCCTGACGAGCATCACAAAAATCGACGCTCAAGTCAGAGGTGG
CGAAACCCGACAGGACTATAAAGATACCAGGCGTTTCCCCCTGGAAGCTCCCTCGTGCGCTCTCCTGTTC
CGACCCTGCCGCTTACCGGATACCTGTCCGCCTTTCTCCCTTCGGGAAGCGTGGCGCTTTCTCATAGCTC
ACGCTGTAGGTATCTCAGTTCGGTGTAGGTCGTTCGCTCCAAGCTGGGCTGTGTGCACGAACCCCCCGTT
CAGCCCGACCGCTGCGCCTTATCCGGTAACTATCGTCTTGAGTCCAACCCGGTAAGACACGACTTATCGC
CACTGGCAGCAGCCACTGGTAACAGGATTAGCAGAGCGAGGTATGTAGGCGGTGCTACAGAGTTCTTGAA
GTGGTGGCCTAACTACGGCTACACTAGAAGAACAGTATTTGGTATCTGCGCTCTGCTGAAGCCAGTTACC
TTCGGAAAAAGAGTTGGTAGCTCTTGATCCGGCAAACAAACCACCGCTGGTAGCGGTGGTTTTTTTGTTT
GCAAGCAGCAGATTACGCGCAGAAAAAAAGGATCTCAAGAAGATCCTTTGATCTTTTCTACGGGGTCTGA
CGCTCAGTGGAACGAAAACTCACGTTAAGGGATTTTGGTCATGAGATTATCAAAAAGGATCTTCACCTAG
ATCCTTTTAAATTAAAAATGAAGTTTTAAATCAATCTAAAGTATATATGAGTAAACTTGGTCTGACAGTT
ACCAATGCTTAATCAGTGAGGCACCTATCTCAGCGATCTGTCTATTTCGTTCATCCATAGTTGCATTTAA
ATTTCCGAACTCTCCAAGGCCCTCGTCGGAAAATCTTCAAACCTTTCGTCCGATCCATCTTGCAGGCTAC
CTCTCGAACGAACTATCGCAAGTCTCTTGGCCGGCCTTGCGCCTTGGCTATTGCTTGGCAGCGCCTATCG
CCAGGTATTACTCCAATCCCGAATATCCGAGATCGGGATCACCCGAGAGAAGTTCAACCTACATCCTCAA
TCCCGATCTATCCGAGATCCGAGGAATATCGAAATCGGGGCGCGCCTGGCCTCCGCGCCGGGTTTTGGCG
CCTCCCGCGGGCGCCCCCCTCGTCACGGCGAGCGCTGCCACGTCAGACGAAGGGCGCAGGAGCGTCCTGA
TCCTTCCGCCCGGACGCTCAGGACAGCGGCCCGCTGCTCATAAGACTCGGCCTTAGAACCCCAGTATCAG
CAGAAGGACATTTTAGGACGGGACTTGGGTGACTCTAGGGCACTGGTTTTCTTTCCAGAGAGCGGAACAG
GCGAGGAAAAGTAGTCCCTTCTCGGCGATTCTGCGGAGGGATCTCCGTGGGGCGGTGAACGCCGATGATT
ATATAAGGACGCGCCGGGTGTGGCACAGCTAGTTCCGTCGCAGCCGGGATTTGGGTCGCGGTTCTTGTTT
GTGGATCGCTGTGATCGTCACTTGGTGAGTAGCGGGCTGCTGGGCTGGCCGGGGCTTTCGTGGCCGCCGG
GCCGCTCGGTGGGACGGAAGCGTGTGGAGAGACCGCCAAGGGCTGTAGTCTGGGTCCGCGAGCAAGGTTG
CCCTGAACTGGGGGTTGGGGGGAGCGCAGCAAAATGGCGGCTGTTCCCGAGTCTTGAATGGAAGACGCTT
GTGAGGCGGGCTGTGAGGTCGTTGAAACAAGGTGGGGGGCATGGTGGGCGGCAAGAACCCAAGGTCTTGA
GCCCTTCGCTAATGCGGGAAAGCTCTTATTCGGGTGAGATGGGCTGGGCACCATCTGGGGACCCTGACGT
GAAGTTTGTCACTGACTGGAGAACTCGGTTTGTCGTCTGTTGCGGGGGCGGCAGTTATGGCGGTGCCGTT
GGGCAGTGCACCCGTACCTTTGGGAGCGCGCGCCCTCGTCGTGTCGTGACGTCACCCGTTCTGTTGGCTT
ATAATGCAGGGTGGGGCCACCTGCCGGTAGGTGTGCGGTAGGCTTTTCTCCGTCGCAGGACGCAGGGTTC
GGGCCTAGGGTAGGCTCTCCTGAATCGACAGGCGCCGGACCTCTGGTGAGGGGAGGGATAAGTGAGGCGT
CAGTTTCTTTGGTCGGTTTTATGTACCTATCTTCTTAAGTAGCTGAAGCTCCGGTTTTGAACTATGCGCT
CGGGGTTGGCGAGTGTGTTTTGTGAAGTTTTTTAGGCACCTTTTGAAATGTAATCATTTGGGTCAATATG
TAATTTTCAGTGTTAGACTTGTAAATTGTCCGCTAAATTCTGGCCGTTTTTGGCTTTTTTGTTAGACAAC
ATGACCGAGTACAAGCCCACGGTGCGCCTCGCCACCCGCGACGACGTCCCCAGGGCCGTACGCACCCTCG
CCGCCGCGTTCGCCGACTACCCCGCCACGCGCCACACCGTCGATCCGGACCGCCACATCGAGCGGGTCAC
CGAGCTGCAAGAACTCTTCCTCACGCGCGTCGGGCTCGACATCGGCAAGGTGTGGGTCGCGGACGACGGC
GCCGCGGTGGCGGTCTGGACCACGCCGGAGAGCGTCGAAGCGGGGGCGGTGTTCGCCGAGATCGGCCCGC
GCATGGCCGAGTTGAGCGGTTCCCGGCTGGCCGCGCAGCAACAGATGGAGGGCCTCCTGGCGCCGCACCG
GCCCAAGGAGCCCGCGTGGTTCCTGGCCACCGTCGGCGTCTCGCCCGACCACCAGGGCAAGGGTCTGGGC
AGCGCCGTCGTGCTCCCCGGAGTGGAGGCCGCCGAGCGCGCCGGGGTGCCCGCCTTCCTGGAGACCTCCG
CGCCCCGCAACCTCCCCTTCTACGAGCGGCTCGGCTTCACCGTCACCGCCGACGTCGAGGTGCCCGAAGG
ACCGCGCACCTGGTGCATGACCCGCAAGCCCGGTGCCTAGGCTAGTATGTAAGCCTAGTCTTAGATAATA
AAATCGCTATCCATCGAAGATGGATGTGTGTTGGTTTTTTGTGTGTGTAACGCTAGGCGCGCCTGGTGTA
CCGAGAACGATCCTCTCAGTGCGAGTCTCGACGATCCATATCGTTGCTTGGCAGTCAGCCAGTCGGAATC
CAGCTTGGGACCCAGGAAGTCCAATCGTCAGATATTGTACTCAAGCCTGGTCACGGCAGCGTACCGATCT
GTTTAAACCTAGATATTGATAGTCTGATCGGTCAACGTATAATCGAGTCCTAGCTTTTGCAAACATCTAT
CAAGAGACAGGATCAGCAGGAGGCTTTCGCATGAGTATTCAACATTTCCGTGTCGCCCTTATTCCCTTTT
TTGCGGCATTTTGCCTTCCTGTTTTTGCTCACCCAGAAACGCTGGTGAAAGTAAAAGATGCTGAAGATCA
GTTGGGTGCGCGAGTGGGTTACATCGAACTGGATCTCAACAGCGGTAAGATCCTTGAGAGTTTTCGCCCC
GAAGAACGCTTTCCAATGATGAGCACTTTTAAAGTTCTGCTATGTGGCGCGGTATTATCCCGTATTGACG
CCGGGCAAGAGCAACTCGGTCGCCGCATACACTATTCTCAGAATGACTTGGTTGAGTATTCACCAGTCAC
AGAAAAGCATCTTACGGATGGCATGACAGTAAGAGAATTATGCAGTGCTGCCATAACCATGAGTGATAAC
ACTGCGGCCAACTTACTTCTGACAACGATTGGAGGACCGAAGGAGCTAACCGCTTTTTTGCACAACATGG
GGGATCATGTAACTCGCCTTGATCGTTGGGAACCGGAGCTGAATGAAGCCATACCAAACGACGAGCGTGA
CACCACGATGCCTGTAGCAATGGCAACAACCTTGCGTAAACTATTAACTGGCGAACTACTTACTCTAGCT
TCCCGGCAACAGTTGATAGACTGGATGGAGGCGGATAAAGTTGCAGGACCACTTCTGCGCTCGGCCCTTC
CGGCTGGCTGGTTTATTGCTGATAAATCTGGAGCCGGTGAGCGTGGGTCTCGCGGTATCATTGCAGCACT
GGGGCCAGATGGTAAGCCCTCCCGTATCGTAGTTATCTACACGACGGGGAGTCAGGCAACTATGGATGAA
CGAAATAGACAGATCGCTGAGATAGGTGCCTCACTGATTAAGCATTGGTAACCGATTCTAGGTGCATTGG
CGCAGAAAAAAATGCCTGATGCGACGCTGCGCGTCTTATACTCCCACATATGCCAGATTCAGCAACGGAT
ACGGCTTCCCCAACTTGCCCACTTCCATACGTGTCCTCCTTACCAGAAATTTATCCTTAAGATCGTTTAA
ACTCGACTCTGGCTCTATCGAATCTCCGTCGTTTCGAGCTTACGCGAACAGCCGTGGCGCTCATTTGCTC
GTCGGGCATCGAATCTCGTCAGCTATCGTCAGCTTACCTTTTTGGCAGCGATCGCGGCTCCCGACATCTT
GGACCATTAGCTCCACAGGTATCTTCTTCCCTCTAGTGGTCATAACAGCAGCTTCAGCTACCTCTCAATT
CAAAAAACCCCTCAAGACCCGTTTAGAGGCCCCAAGGGGTTATGCTATCAATCGTTGCGTTACACACACA
AAAAACCAACACACATCCATCTTCGATGGATAGCGATTTTATTATCTAACTGCTGATCGAGTGTAGCCAG
ATCTAGTAATCAATTACGGGGTCATTAGTTCATAGCCCATATATGGAGTTCCGCGTTACATAACTTACGG
TAAATGGCCCGCCTGGCTGACCGCCCAACGACCCCCGCCCATTGACGTCAATAATGACGTATGTTCCCAT
AGTAACGCCAATAGGGACTTTCCATTGACGTCAATGGGTGGAGTATTTACGGTAAACTGCCCACTTGGCA
GTACATCAAGTGTATCATATGCCAAGTACGCCCCCTATTGACGTCAATGACGGTAAATGGCCCGCCTGGC
ATTATGCCCAGTACATGACCTTATGGGACTTTCCTACTTGGCAGTACATCTACGTATTAGTCATCGCTAT
TACCATGCTGATGCGGTTTTGGCAGTACATCAATGGGCGTGGATAGCGGTTTGACTCACGGGGATTTCCA
AGTCTCCACCCCATTGACGTCAATGGGAGTTTGTTTTGGCACCAAAATCAACGGGACTTTCCAAAATGTC
GTAACAACTCCGCCCCATTGACGCAAATGGGCGGTAGGCGTGTACGGTGGGAGGTCTATATAAGCAGAGC
TGGTTTAGTGAACCGTCAGATCAGATCTTTGTCGATCCTACCATCCACTCGACACACCCGCCAGCGGCCG
C
Features (pLannotate 1.2.2; 21 found; start..end, strand, type, name):
    956..1033    +  CDS            MYLK2 (fragment): MYLK2_HUMAN - Experimental evidence at protein level: Swiss-Prot protein existence level 1. Implicated in the level of global muscle contraction and cardiac function. Phosphorylates a specific serine in the N-terminus of a myosin light chain. From Homo sapiens (Human).
   1115..1465    +  CDS            spa (fragment): SPA_STAAU - Experimental evidence at protein level: Swiss-Prot protein existence level 1. Plays a role in the inhibition of the host innate and adaptive immune responses. Possesses five immunoglobulin-binding domains that capture both the fragment crystallizable region (Fc region) and the Fab region (part of Ig that identifies antigen) of immunoglobulins (By similarity). In turn, Staphylococcus aureus is protected from phagocytic killing via inhibition of Ig Fc region. In addition, the host elicited B-cell response is prevented due to a decrease of antibody-secreting cell proliferation that en
   1530..1651    -  polyA_signal   SV40 poly(A) signal: SV40 polyadenylation signal
   1674..1743    -  CDS            large T antigen (fragment): large T antigen from SV40 (simian virus 40)
   1766..1812    +  terminator     T7 terminator: transcription terminator for bacteriophage T7 RNA polymerase
   1842..1978    +  terminator     rrnG terminator: transcription terminator from the E. coli ribosomal RNA rrnG operon (Albrechtsen et al., 1991)
   2023..2094    +  misc_feature   3' β-globin insulator: insulator downstream of the human β-globin locus (Farrell et al., 2002)
   2320..2908    -  rep_origin     ori: high-copy-number ColE1/pMB1/pBR322/pUC origin of replication
   3080..3144    -  CDS            bla(M) (fragment): β-lactamase lacking the signal sequence; bla(M); allows cytosolic expression of β-lactamase
   3408..4617    +  promoter       UbC promoter: human ubiquitin C promoter
   4621..5218    +  CDS            PuroR (fragment): puromycin N-acetyltransferase; pac from Streptomyces; confers resistance to puromycin
   5247..5295    +  polyA_signal   poly(A) signal: synthetic polyadenylation signal
   5561..6421    +  CDS            AmpR: β-lactamase; bla; confers resistance to ampicillin, carbenicillin, and related antibiotics
   6434..6570    +  terminator     rrnG terminator: transcription terminator from the E. coli ribosomal RNA rrnG operon (Albrechtsen et al., 1991)
   6715..6786    +  misc_feature   5' β-globin insulator: insulator upstream of the human β-globin locus (Farrell et al., 2002)
   6791..6837    -  terminator     T7 terminator: transcription terminator for bacteriophage T7 RNA polymerase
   6855..6903    -  polyA_signal   poly(A) signal: synthetic polyadenylation signal
   6984..7287    +  enhancer       CMV enhancer: human cytomegalovirus immediate early enhancer
   7360..7377    -  promoter       CMV promoter (fragment): human cytomegalovirus (CMV) immediate early promoter
   7440..7491    +  promoter       CMVd2 promoter: truncated human cytomegalovirus (CMV) immediate early promoter that yields moderately reduced expression relative to the full-length promoter
   7518..895     +  CDS            rep (fragment) (across the origin): R1AB_IBVK - Protein inferred from homology: Swiss-Prot protein existence level 3. NendoU is a Mn(2+)-dependent, uridylate-specific enzyme, which leaves 2'-3'-cyclic phosphates 5' to the cleaved bond. From Avian infectious bronchitis virus (strain KB8523) (IBV).
