[The description below was written by a language model from this plasmid's Addgene catalogue record and pLannotate feature annotations shown in this document.]
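Description:
pGBW-m4133255 is a mammalian expression plasmid built on the pTwist_CMV_Puro_6 backbone that encodes the wild-type SARS-CoV-2 2'-O-ribose methyltransferase, a mature product of the ORF1ab replicase polyprotein. In bacteria it is maintained as a high-copy plasmid through a ColE1/pUC-type origin and selected with ampicillin via a full-length β-lactamase gene. In mammalian cells, selection uses puromycin N-acetyltransferase, which is driven by the human ubiquitin C promoter and followed by a synthetic poly(A) signal.

The viral coding sequence (about 0.9 kb) sits downstream of the CMV immediate-early enhancer and promoter elements and spans the numbering origin of the 7,561 nt sequence record. The automated annotation labels it as a coronavirus replicase fragment by homology to avian infectious bronchitis virus, which fits an ORF1ab-derived insert. The catalogue lists a C-terminal, backbone-encoded tag described as a cleavable TEV site plus TapTag. In line with this, the feature table shows a short fragment matching myosin light chain kinase 2 and then a Staphylococcus aureus protein A fragment immediately after the insert. These are most likely the calmodulin-binding peptide and IgG-binding modules of a classic tandem affinity purification tag, although the annotation does not name them as such and does not mark the TEV site. An SV40 poly(A) signal annotated on the reverse strand follows the tag.

The expression unit is bracketed by β-globin insulator elements and by T7 and rrnG transcription terminators, which help isolate it from neighbouring plasmid transcription. The record gives the purpose only as mammalian expression of this protein; the tag would suit affinity purification and interaction studies.
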