Addgene plasmid #152324: pGBW-m4133255
Purpose: Mammalian expression plasmid for SARS-CoV-2 2'-O-ribose methyltransferase
Depositing lab: Ginkgo Bioworks & Benjie Chen. Depositing organization: Ginkgo Bioworks.
Backbone
  Vector backbone: pTwist_CMV_Puro_6
  Backbone size w/o insert (bp): 6080
  Vector type: Mammalian Expression
  Selectable markers: Puromycin
Growth in bacteria
  Bacterial resistance: Ampicillin, 100 μg/mL
  Growth temperature: 37°C
  Growth strain: DH5alpha
  Copy number: High Copy
Gene/Insert
  Gene/Insert name: SARS-CoV-2 2'-O-ribose methyltransferase
  Species: Severe acute respiratory syndrome coronavirus 2
  Insert size (bp): 893
  Mutation: wt
  Entrez Gene: ORF1ab (a.k.a. GU280_gp01)
  Promoter: CMV
  Tag / fusion protein: Cleavable TEV;TapTag (C terminal on backbone)
  Cloning method: Unknown
Resource information
  A portion of this plasmid was derived from a plasmid made by: GinkgoBioworks
Depositor comments: NCBI reference sequence: YP_009725311.1
How to cite: pGBW-m4133255 was a gift from Ginkgo Bioworks & Benjie Chen (Addgene plasmid # 152324 ; http://n2t.net/addgene:152324 ; RRID:Addgene_152324)
